>Addgene plasmid #204023 | pLenti4/V5-DEST-AERRIE | addgene full sequence | sequence record 403766 | Addgene NGS Result
AAGCAAGATATTATTTGAAACCCAGCTTTCTTGTACAAAGTGGTTGATATCCAGCACAGTGGCGGCCGCT
CGAGTCTAGAGGGCCCGCGGTTCGAAGGTAAGCCTATCCCTAACCCTCTCCTCGGTCTCGATTCTACGCG
TACCGGTTAGTAATGAGTTTGGAATTAATTCTGTGGAATGTGTGTCAGTTAGGGTGTGGAAAGTCCCCAG
GCTCCCCAGCAGGCAGAAGTATGCAAAGCATGCATCTCAATTAGTCAGCAACCAGGTGTGGAAAGTCCCC
AGGCTCCCCAGCAGGCAGAAGTATGCAAAGCATGCATCTCAATTAGTCAGCAACCATAGTCCCGCCCCTA
ACTCCGCCCATCCCGCCCCTAACTCCGCCCAGTTCCGCCCATTCTCCGCCCCATGGCTGACTAATTTTTT
TTATTTATGCAGAGGCCGAGGCCGCCTCTGCCTCTGAGCTATTCCAGAAGTAGTGAGGAGGCTTTTTTGG
AGGCCTAGGCTTTTGCAAAAAGCTCCCCCTGTTGACAATTAATCATCGGCATAGTATATCGGCATAGTAT
AATACGACAAGGTGAGGAACTAAACCATGGCCAAGTTGACCAGTGCCGTTCCGGTGCTCACCGCGCGCGA
CGTCGCCGGAGCGGTCGAGTTCTGGACCGACCGGCTCGGGTTCTCCCGGGACTTCGTGGAGGACGACTTC
GCCGGTGTGGTCCGGGACGACGTGACCCTGTTCATCAGCGCGGTCCAGGACCAGGTGGTGCCGGACAACA
CCCTGGCCTGGGTGTGGGTGCGCGGCCTGGACGAGCTGTACGCCGAGTGGTCGGAGGTCGTGTCCACGAA
CTTCCGGGACGCCTCCGGGCCGGCCATGACCGAGATCGGCGAGCAGCCGTGGGGGCGGGAGTTCGCCCTG
CGCGACCCGGCCGGCAACTGCGTGCACTTCGTGGCCGAGGAGCAGGACTGACACGTGCTACGAGATTTAA
ATGGTACCTTTAAGACCAATGACTTACAAGGCAGCTGTAGATCTTAGCCACTTTTTAAAAGAAAAGGGGG
GACTGGAAGGGCTAATTCACTCCCAACGAAGACAAGATCTGCTTTTTGCTTGTACTGGGTCTCTCTGGTT
AGACCAGATCTGAGCCTGGGAGCTCTCTGGCTAACTAGGGAACCCACTGCTTAAGCCTCAATAAAGCTTG
CCTTGAGTGCTTCAAGTAGTGTGTGCCCGTCTGTTGTGTGACTCTGGTAACTAGAGATCCCTCAGACCCT
TTTAGTCAGTGTGGAAAATCTCTAGCAGTAGTAGTTCATGTCATCTTATTATTCAGTATTTATAACTTGC
AAAGAAATGAATATCAGAGAGTGAGAGGAACTTGTTTATTGCAGCTTATAATGGTTACAAATAAAGCAAT
AGCATCACAAATTTCACAAATAAAGCATTTTTTTCACTGCATTCTAGTTGTGGTTTGTCCAAACTCATCA
ATGTATCTTATCATGTCTGGCTCTAGCTATCCCGCCCCTAACTCCGCCCATCCCGCCCCTAACTCCGCCC
AGTTCCGCCCATTCTCCGCCCCATGGCTGACTAATTTTTTTTATTTATGCAGAGGCCGAGGCCGCCTCGG
CCTCTGAGCTATTCCAGAAGTAGTGAGGAGGCTTTTTTGGAGGCCTAGGGACGTACCCAATTCGCCCTAT
AGTGAGTCGTATTACGCGCGCTCACTGGCCGTCGTTTTACAACGTCGTGACTGGGAAAACCCTGGCGTTA
CCCAACTTAATCGCCTTGCAGCACATCCCCCTTTCGCCAGCTGGCGTAATAGCGAAGAGGCCCGCACCGA
TCGCCCTTCCCAACAGTTGCGCAGCCTGAATGGCGAATGGG
[124 nt withheld, positions 1862-1985]
C
[91 nt withheld, positions 1987-2077]
A
[49 nt withheld, positions 2079-2127]
CCTTTGACGTTGGAGTCCACGTTCTTT
[37 nt withheld, positions 2155-2191]
ACCCTATCTCGGTCTATTCTTTTGATTTATAAGGGATTTTGCCGATTTCGGCCTATTGGTTAAAAAATGA
GCTGATTTAACAAAAATTTAACGCGAATTTTAACAAAATATTAACGCTTACAATTTAGGTGGCACTTTTC
GGGGAAATGTGCGCGGAACCCCTATTTGTTTATTTTTCTAAATACATTCAAATATGTATCCGCTCATGAG
ACAATAACCCTGATAAATGCTTCAATAATATTGAAAAAGGAAGAGTATGAGTATTCAACATTTCCGTGTC
GCCCTTATTCCCTTTTTTGCGGCATTTTGCCTTCCTGTTTTTGCTCACCCAGAAACGCTGGTGAAAGTAA
AAGATGCTGAAGATCAGTTGGGTGCACGAGTGGGTTACATCGAACTGGATCTCAACAGCGGTAAGATCCT
TGAGAGTTTTCGCCCCGAAGAACGTTTTCCAATGATGAGCACTTTTAAAGTTCTGCTATGTGGCGCGGTA
TTATCCCGTATTGACGCCGGGCAAGAGCAACTCGGTCGCCGCATACACTATTCTCAGAATGACTTGGTTG
AGTACTCACCAGTCACAGAAAAGCATCTTACGGATGGCATGACAGTAAGAGAATTATGCAGTGCTGCCAT
AACCATGAGTGATAACACTGCGGCCAACTTACTTCTGACAACGATCGGAGGACCGAAGGAGCTAACCGCT
TTTTTGCACAACATGGGGGATCATGTAACTCGCCTTGATCGTTGGGAACCGGAGCTGAATGAAGCCATAC
CAAACGACGAGCGTGACACCACGATGCCTGTAGCAATGGCAACAACGTTGCGCAAACTATTAACTGGCGA
ACTACTTACTCTAGCTTCCCGGCAACAATTAATAGACTGGATGGAGGCGGATAAAGTTGCAGGACCACTT
CTGCGCTCGGCCCTTCCGGCTGGCTGGTTTATTGCTGATAAATCTGGAGCCGGTGAGCGTGGGTCTCGCG
GTATCATTGCAGCACTGGGGCCAGATGGTAAGCCCTCCCGTATCGTAGTTATCTACACGACGGGGAGTCA
GGCAACTATGGATGAACGAAATAGACAGATCGCTGAGATAGGTGCCTCACTGATTAAGCATTGGTAACTG
TCAGACCAAGTTTACTCATATATACTTTAGATTGATTTAAAACTTCATTTTTAATTTAAAAGGATCTAGG
TGAAGATCCTTTTTGATAATCTCATGACCAAAATCCCTTAACGTGAGTTTTCGTTCCACTGAGCGTCAGA
CCCCGTAGAAAAGATCAAAGGATCTTCTTGAGATCCTTTTTTTCTGCGCGTAATCTGCTGCTTGCAAACA
AAAAAACCACCGCTACCAGCGGTGGTTTGTTTGCCGGATCAAGAGCTACCAACTCTTTTTCCGAAGGTAA
CTGGCTTCAGCAGAGCGCAGATACCAAATACTGTTCTTCTAGTGTAGCCGTAGTTAGGCCACCACTTCAA
GAACTCTGTAGCACCGCCTACATACCTCGCTCTGCTAATCCTGTTACCAGTGGCTGCTGCCAGTGGCGAT
AAGTCGTGTCTTACCGGGTTGGACTCAAGACGATAGTTACCGGATAAGGCGCAGCGGTCGGGCTGAACGG
GGGGTTCGTGCACACAGCCCAGCTTGGAGCGAACGACCTACACCGAACTGAGATACCTACAGCGTGAGCT
ATGAGAAAGCGCCACGCTTCCCGAAGGGAGAAAGGCGGACAGGTATCCGGTAAGCGGCAGGGTCGGAACA
GGAGAGCGCACGAGGGAGCTTCCAGGGGGAAACGCCTGGTATCTTTATAGTCCTGTCGGGTTTCGCCACC
TCTGACTTGAGCGTCGATTTTTGTGATGCTCGTCAGGGGGGCGGAGCCTATGGAAAAACGCCAGCAACGC
GGCCTTTTTACGGTTCCTGGCCTTTTGCTGGCCTTTTGCTCACATGTTCTTTCCTGCGTTATCCCCTGAT
TCTGTGGATAACCGTATTACCGCCTTTGAGTGAGCTGATACCGCTCGCCGCAGCCGAACGACCGAGCGCA
GCGAGTCAGTGAGCGAGGAAGCGGAAGAGCGCCCAATACGCAAACCGCCTCTCCCCGCGCGTTGGCCGAT
TCATTAATGCAGCTGGCACGACAGGTTTCCCGACTGGAAAGCGGGCAGTGAGCGCAACGCAATTAATGTG
AGTTAGCTCACTCATTAGGCACCCCAGGCTTTACACTTTATGCTTCCGGCTCGTATGTTGTGTGGAATTG
TGAGCGGATAACAATTTCACACAGGAAACAGCTATGACCATGATTACGCCAAGCGCGCAATTAACCCTCA
CTAAAGGGAACAAAAGCTGGAGCTGCAAGCTTAATGTAGTCTTATGCAATACTCTTGTAGTCTTGCAACA
TGGTAACGATGAGTTAGCAACATGCCTTACAAGGAGAGAAAAAGCACCGTGCATGCCGATTGGTGGAAGT
AAGGTGGTACGATCGTGCCTTATTAGGAAGGCAACAGACGGGTCTGACATGGATTGGACGAACCACTGAA
TTGCCGCATTGCAGAGATATTGTATTTAAGTGCCTAGCTCGATACATAAACGGGTCTCTCTGGTTAGACC
AGATCTGAGCCTGGGAGCTCTCTGGCTAACTAGGGAACCCACTGCTTAAGCCTCAATAAAGCTTGCCTTG
AGTGCTTCAAGTAGTGTGTGCCCGTCTGTTGTGTGACTCTGGTAACTAGAGATCCCTCAGACCCTTTTAG
TCAGTGTGGAAAATCTCTAGCAGTGGCGCCCGAACAGGGACTTGAAAGCGAAAGGGAAACCAGAGGAGCT
CTCTCGACGCAGGACTCGGCTTGCTGAAGCGCGCACGGCAAGAGGCGAGGGGCGGCGACTGGTGAGTACG
CCAAAAATTTTGACTAGCGGAGGCTAGAAGGAGAGAGATGGGTGCGAGAGCGTCAGTATTAAGCGGGGGA
GAATTAGATCGCGATGGGAAAAAATTCGGTTAAGGCCAGGGGGAAAGAAAAAATATAAATTAAAACATAT
AGTATGGGCAAGCAGGGAGCTAGAACGATTCGCAGTTAATCCTGGCCTGTTAGAAACATCAGAAGGCTGT
AGACAAATACTGGGACAGCTACAACCATCCCTTCAGACAGGATCAGAAGAACTTAGATCATTATATAATA
CAGTAGCAACCCTCTATTGTGTGCATCAAAGGATAGAGATAAAAGACACCAAGGAAGCTTTAGACAAGAT
AGAGGAAGAGCAAAACAAAAGTAAGACCACCGCACAGCAAGCGGCCGCTGATCTTCAGACCTGGAGGAGG
AGATATGAGGGACAATTGGAGAAGTGAATTATATAAATATAAAGTAGTAAAAATTGAACCATTAGGAGTA
GCACCCACCAAGGCAAAGAGAAGAGTGGTGCAGAGAGAAAAAAGAGCAGTGGGAATAGGAGCTTTGTTCC
TTGGGTTCTTGGGAGCAGCAGGAAGCACTATGGGCGCAGCGTCAATGACGCTGACGGTACAGGCCAGACA
ATTATTGTCTGGTATAGTGCAGCAGCAGAACAATTTGCTGAGGGCTATTGAGGCGCAACAGCATCTGTTG
CAACTCACAGTCTGGGGCATCAAGCAGCTCCAGGCAAGAATCCTGGCTGTGGAAAGATACCTAAAGGATC
AACAGCTCCTGGGGATTTGGGGTTGCTCTGGAAAACTCATTTGCACCACTGCTGTGCCTTGGAATGCTAG
TTGGAGTAATAAATCTCTGGAACAGATTTGGAATCACACGACCTGGATGGAGTGGGACAGAGAAATTAAC
AATTACACAAGCTTAATACACTCCTTAATTGAAGAATCGCAAAACCAGCAAGAAAAGAATGAACAAGAAT
TATTGGAATTAGATAAATGGGCAAGTTTGTGGAATTGGTTTAACATAACAAATTGGCTGTGGTATATAAA
ATTATTCATAATGATAGTAGGAGGCTTGGTAGGTTTAAGAATAGTTTTTGCTGTACTTTCTATAGTGAAT
AGAGTTAGGCAGGGATATTCACCATTATCGTTTCAGACCCACCTCCCAACCCCGAGGGGACCCGACAGGC
CCGAAGGAATAGAAGAAGAAGGTGGAGAGAGAGACAGAGACAGATCCATTCGATTAGTGAACGGATCTCG
ACGGTATCGATAAGCTTGGGAGTTCCGCTTACATAACTTACGGTAAATGGCCCGCCTGGCTGACCGCCCA
ACGACCCCCGCCCATTGACGTCAATAATGACGTATGTTCCCATAGTAACGCCAATAGGGACTTTCCATTG
ACGTCAATGGGTGGAGTATTTACGGTAAACTGCCCACTTGGCAGTACATCAAGTGTATCATATGCCAAGT
ACGCCCCCTATTGACGTCAATGACGGTAAATGGCCCGCCTGGCATTATGCCCAGTACATGACCTTATGGG
ACTTTCCTACTTGGCAGTACATCTACGTATTAGTCATCGCTATTACCATGGTGATGCGGTTTTGGCAGTA
CATCAATGGGCGTGGATAGCGGTTTGACTCACGGGGATTTCCAAGTCTCCACCCCATTGACGTCAATGGG
AGTTTGTTTTGGCACCAAAATCAACGGGACTTTCCAAAATGTCGTAACAACTCCGCCCCATTGACGCAAA
TGGGCGGTAGGCGTGTACGGTGGGAGGTCTATATAAGCAGAGCTCTCCCTATCAGTGATAGAGATCTCCC
TATCAGTGATAGAGATCGTCGACTAGTCCAGTGTGGTGGAATTCTGCAGATATCAACAAGTTTGTACAAA
AAAGCAGGCTCAGGAAGCCAGCATTTTTAATAAATAGGAAGTAAATTATATTTAATGACTAAATTCTCAC
CTAAAGTTGATACTAATATTACAATAACTCTCTTGTGCCCTATTTTGGTGTTTTAAACTTCTTTGCTGTA
CATTTAAGAAAATCAGAATTTCAGTAGACTCCTCGTGCAGTCTGAGGAGGCAGTTTCCTATCTGGTTTGA
CTTAAGGGGCTGCAGAAGACATTCTTATCCCACATATTTCTTCTGCTGATCAGTCAGCAACTGAAATTCC
AACTAATGGATTCCATTCTTCCAGTTAAGACATCATCTCCAGAAAACTGTGCTAGTTGGCATCCAGCAGT
GCCCAAGTATTATTTAACCCACTAGAACCTGTGACTGCATCAGCTTTATATCCTGGACCTCAGCCTGGAA
CAAAGGAGAGCTACACTTGGATACTAAACACAAGTGGTCTGGATAGATTATGCTGGGAAAAGAAGCCTGG
AGCAGGCAGTACAGTGGGAGAACAAGACAGAAGTGCTTGCCTTGGTGATCCAAAAAAGGCAGGATCCGGC
CGGGGGCAAGGTGATTATTCTGTCTGATGAGGAGAATAAGAGCCAGTTTGTGGTATTGACAGAAGAATGA
AAGTAAAGTTCAACCAATCTACAAAGGCCAAAAATATTTTCACAGGCCCCCAAAAGATGAACTCCAATCT
GCTGCCCCTAAACGCATTCTCCACTGTCTGGAAGATGTGCAAAGGCAACGGCACAGCGTTCTCCATCTCA
AATCCTTCAAAGTGCTGTCAGAATAAAAGAATCCCCACCAAAAGCCCCAGGGAAATCTATCTGTCTGTAT
GGTATGGTAATGACTGAGGTTATTCCAGATAGGATTCTGGGAGAAACTCAGCTATTGAAATCTAATGAAT
GGAACTGAGAATTTCTTGTTATAATACTGTTTGTTTGATTGAATATATCCTTGCATATAGGAAGACATAA
AAATAAATAATAA
Features (pLannotate 1.2.2; 32 found; start..end, strand, type, name):
     20..44      -  protein_bind   attB2: mutant version of attB; recombination site for the Gateway® BP reaction BP Clonase™
     97..138     +  CDS            V5 tag: epitope tag from simian virus 5
    180..509     +  promoter       SV40 promoter: SV40 enhancer and early promoter
    521..568     +  promoter       EM7 promoter: synthetic bacterial promoter&nbsp
    587..961     +  CDS            BleoR: antibiotic-binding protein; Sh ble from Streptoalloteichus hindustanus; confers resistance to bleomycin, phleomycin, and Zeocin™
    984..1052    +  CDS            nef (fragment): NEF_HV1Z2 - Experimental evidence at protein level: Swiss-Prot protein existence level 1. Extracellular Nef protein targets CD4(+) T-lymphocytes for apoptosis by interacting with CXCR4 surface receptors. From Human immunodeficiency virus type 1 group M subtype D (isolate Z2/CDC-Z34) (HIV-1).
   1054..1287    +  LTR            3' LTR (ΔU3): self-inactivating 3' long terminal repeat (LTR) from HIV-1
   1359..1480    +  polyA_signal   SV40 poly(A) signal: SV40 polyadenylation signal
   1520..1655    +  rep_origin     SV40 ori: SV40 origin of replication
   1676..1694    -  promoter       T7 promoter: promoter for bacteriophage T7 RNA polymerase
   1702..1857    +  CDS            lacZα (fragment): LacZα fragment of β-galactosidase; lacZ fragment
   1862..2290    +  rep_origin     f1 ori (sequence partly withheld): f1 bacteriophage origin of replication; arrow indicates direction of (+) strand synthesis
   2343..2447    +  promoter       AmpR promoter: bla
   2448..3308    +  CDS            AmpR: β-lactamase; bla; confers resistance to ampicillin, carbenicillin, and related antibiotics
   3479..4067    +  rep_origin     ori: high-copy-number ColE1/pMB1/pBR322/pUC origin of replication
   4250..4342    +  CDS            lacI (fragment): lac repressor; lacI; The lac repressor binds to the lac operator to inhibit transcription in E. coli. This inhibition can be relieved by adding lactose or isopropyl-β-D-thiogalactopyranoside (IPTG).
   4355..4376    +  protein_bind   CAP binding site: CAP binding activates transcription in the presence of cAMP. E. coli catabolite activator protein
   4391..4421    +  promoter       lac promoter: promoter for the E. coli lac operon
   4429..4445    +  protein_bind   lac operator: The lac repressor binds to the lac operator to inhibit transcription in E. coli. This inhibition can be relieved by adding lactose or isopropyl-β-D-thiogalactopyranoside (IPTG). lac repressor encoded by lacI
   4490..4508    +  promoter       T3 promoter: promoter for bacteriophage T3 RNA polymerase
   4536..4762    +  promoter       RSV promoter: Rous sarcoma virus enhancer/promoter
   4763..4943    +  LTR            5' LTR (truncated): truncated 5' long terminal repeat (LTR) from HIV-1
   4990..5115    +  misc_feature   HIV-1 Ψ: packaging signal of human immunodeficiency virus type 1
   5099..5462    +  CDS            HIV-1 gag (fragment): gag protein from human immunodeficiency virus 1; gag
   5608..5841    +  misc_feature   RRE: The Rev response element (RRE) of HIV-1 allows for Rev-dependent mRNA export from the nucleus to the cytoplasm.
   6218..6318    +  CDS            Rev (fragment): human immunodeficiency virus 1 (HIV-1) Rev protein; rev; enhances nuclear export of unspliced and incompletely spliced viral mRNAs
   6319..6339    -  misc_feature   MCS (fragment): pBluescript multiple cloning site
   6350..6651    +  enhancer       CMV enhancer: human cytomegalovirus immediate early enhancer
   6652..6855    +  promoter       CMV promoter: human cytomegalovirus (CMV) immediate early promoter
   6857..6876    +  promoter       PLtetO-1 promoter (fragment): modified phage lambda PL promoter with tet operator sites (Lutz and Bujard, 1997)
   6878..6897    +  promoter       PLtetO-1 promoter (fragment): modified phage lambda PL promoter with tet operator sites (Lutz and Bujard, 1997)
   6937..6961    +  protein_bind   attB1: mutant version of attB; recombination site for the Gateway® BP reaction BP Clonase™
