[The description below was written by a language model from this plasmid's Addgene catalogue record and pLannotate feature annotations shown in this document.]
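Description:
pLenti4/V5-DEST-AERRIE is a self-inactivating HIV-1-based lentiviral expression plasmid built on the commercial pLenti4/V5-DEST Gateway destination backbone and carrying the human long non-coding RNA AERRIE (LINC01013). It totals 7,944 bp, of which the insert accounts for about 1 kb. In E. coli it replicates from a high-copy ColE1/pUC-type origin and is selected with ampicillin through the bla gene. An f1 origin and remnants of lac and pBluescript-type sequences are also annotated in the backbone.

The viral cassette begins with an RSV promoter fused to a truncated 5' LTR, which drives genomic RNA production in packaging cells. It continues with the Ψ packaging signal, a gag fragment and the Rev response element, and ends in a ΔU3 3' LTR followed by an SV40 polyadenylation signal. Within this unit, the CMV enhancer/promoter lies upstream of attB1. Two short tet operator-like matches are annotated just downstream of the promoter, but the record does not describe any inducible use. The AERRIE sequence itself is not annotated; it occupies the interval between attB1 and attB2, which spans the sequence origin, consistent with Gateway recombination into the destination vector. A V5 epitope coding sequence follows attB2 as a backbone feature, and because the insert is a non-coding RNA it is not expected to serve as a tag here. Downstream, an SV40 promoter and a bacterial EM7 promoter drive the Sh ble gene, providing Zeocin selection of transduced mammalian cells.

The construct is intended for lentiviral overexpression of AERRIE. The associated publication concerns this lncRNA's role in DNA damage repair and endothelial cell function.
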