Addgene plasmid #204023: pLenti4/V5-DEST-AERRIE
Purpose: Lentiviral vector expressing human long non-coding RNA AERRIE (linc01013)
Depositing lab: Reinier Boon. Depositing organization: Vrije Universiteit Medisch Centrum. Publication: Long Non-coding RNA Aerrie Controls DNA Damage Repair via YBX1 to Maintain Endothelial Cell Function. Pham TP, Bink DI, Stanicek L, van Bergen A, van Leeuwen E, Tran Y, Matic L, Hedin U, Wittig I, Dimmeler S, Boon RA. Front Cell Dev Biol. 2021 Jan 11;8:619079. doi: 10.3389/fcell.2020.619079. eCollection 2020. PubMed 33505972.
Backbone
  Vector backbone: pLenti4/V5-DEST™ Gateway™ vector
  Backbone manufacturer: Thermo Scientific
  Backbone size w/o insert (bp): 6915
  Total vector size (bp): 7944
  Vector type: Lentiviral
  Selectable markers: Zeocin
Growth in bacteria
  Bacterial resistance: Ampicillin, 100 μg/mL
  Growth temperature: 37°C
  Growth strain: NEB Stable
  Copy number: High Copy
Gene/Insert
  Gene/Insert name: long non-coding RNA AERRIE (alt name: linc01013)
  Species: H. sapiens (human)
  Insert size (bp): 1029
  GenBank ID: NR_038981.1
  Entrez Gene: LINC01013 (a.k.a. AERRIE, LINC02921)
  Promoter: CMV
  Cloning method: Gateway Cloning
  Sequencing primers: 5′ CMV; 3′ V5
Terms and licenses: Academic/Nonprofit Terms; Industry Terms: Not Available to Industry
How to cite: pLenti4/V5-DEST-AERRIE was a gift from Reinier Boon (Addgene plasmid # 204023 ; http://n2t.net/addgene:204023 ; RRID:Addgene_204023)
