>Addgene plasmid #204023 | pLenti4/V5-DEST-AERRIE | depositor partial sequence | sequence record 396309 | long non-coding RNA AERRIE (linc01013) (sequencing result)
GTACAAAAAAGCAGGCTCAGGAAGCCAGCATTTTTAATAAATAGGAAGTAAATTATATTTAATGACTAAA
TTCTCACCTAAAGTTGATACTAATATTACAATAACTCTCTTGTGCCCTATTTTGGTGTTTTAAACTTCTT
TGCTGTACATTTAAGAAAATCAGAATTTCAGTAGACTCCTCGTGCAGTCTGAGGAGGCAGTTTCCTATCT
GGTTTGACTTAAGGGGCTGCAGAAGACATTCTTATCCCACATATTTCTTCTGCTGATCAGTCAGCAACTG
AAATTCCAACTAATGGATTCCATTCTTCCAGTTAAGACATCATCTCCAGAAAACTGTGCTAGTTGGCATC
CAGCAGTGCCCAAGTATTATTTAACCCACTAGAACCTGTGACTGCATCAGCTTTATATCCTGGACCTCAG
CCTGGAACAAAGGAGAGCTACACTTGGATACTAAACACAAGTGGTCTGGATAGATTATGCTGGGAAAAGA
AGCCTGGAGCAGGCAGTACAGTGGGAGAACAAGACAGAAGTGCTTGCCTTGGTGATCCAAAAAAGGCAGG
ATCCGGCCGGGGGCAAGGTGATTATTCTGTCTGATGAGGAGAATAAGAGCCAGTTTGTGGTATTGACAGA
AGAATGAAAGTAAAGTTCAACCAATCTACAAAGGCCAAAAATATTTTCACAGGCCCCCAAAAGATGAACT
CCAATCTGCTGCCCCTAAACGCATTCTCCACTGTCTGGAAGATGTGCAAAGGCAACGGCACAGCGTTCTC
CATCTCAAATCCTTCAAAGTGCTGTCAGAATAAAAGAATCCCCACCAAAAGCCCCAGGGAAATCTATCTG
TCTGTATGGTATGGTAATGACTGAGGTTATTCCAGATAGGATTCTGGGAGAAACTCAGCTATTGAAATCT
AATGAATGGAACTGAGAATTTCTTGTTATAATACTGTTTGTTTGATTGAATATATCCTTGCATATAGGAA
GACATAAAAATAAATAATAAAAGCAAGATATTATTTGAAACCCAGCTTT
